Addgene plasmid #145255: pCFP-LacI-HOXD13wt-IDR
Purpose: Expresses fusion of ECFP-LacI and HOXD13wt IDR
Depositing lab: Denes Hnisz. Depositing organization: Max Planck Institute for Molecular Genetics. Publication: Unblending of Transcriptional Condensates in Human Repeat Expansion Disease. Basu S, Mackowiak SD, Niskanen H, Knezevic D, Asimi V, Grosswendt S, Geertsema H, Ali S, Jerkovic I, Ewers H, Mundlos S, Meissner A, Ibrahim DM, Hnisz D. Cell. 2020 May 28;181(5):1062-1079.e30. doi: 10.1016/j.cell.2020.04.018. Epub 2020 May 7. PubMed 32386547.
Backbone
  Vector backbone: pEYFP-C1
  Vector type: Mammalian Expression
Growth in bacteria
  Bacterial resistance: Kanamycin, 50 μg/mL
  Growth temperature: 37°C
  Growth strain: DH5alpha
  Copy number: High Copy
Gene/Insert
  Gene/Insert name: HOXD13wt-IDR
  Species: H. sapiens (human)
  Entrez Gene: HOXD13 (a.k.a. BDE, BDSD, HOX4I, SPD, SPD1)
  Cloning method: Restriction Enzyme; 5′ cloning site Unknown (unknown if destroyed)
  Sequencing primers: 5′ CAATACGCAAACCGCCTCTC; 3′ ttgatgagtttggacaaaccac
Terms and licenses: Academic/Nonprofit Terms; Industry Terms: Not Available to Industry
How to cite: pCFP-LacI-HOXD13wt-IDR was a gift from Denes Hnisz (Addgene plasmid # 145255 ; http://n2t.net/addgene:145255 ; RRID:Addgene_145255)
