[The description below was written by a language model from this plasmid's Addgene catalogue record and pLannotate feature annotations shown in this document.]
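Description:
pCFP-LacI-HOXD13wt-IDR is a mammalian expression plasmid of about 6 kb, recorded as built on the pEYFP-C1 backbone, that produces a three-part fusion protein: the cyan fluorescent protein ECFP, the E. coli lac repressor LacI, and a fragment of human HOXD13 described as the wild-type intrinsically disordered region (IDR). In the annotated sequence the fusion is driven by an SV40 enhancer/early promoter rather than the CMV promoter usual for C1-type vectors, and the three coding segments follow one another on the same strand. A short segment matching SV40 large T antigen lies just downstream of the HOXD13 fragment; a piece of this size may correspond to a nuclear localization signal, though the record does not say so. The SV40 polyadenylation signal terminates the transcription unit.

The plasmid replicates in E. coli at high copy from a ColE1/pUC-type origin and also carries an f1 origin. Selection relies on a single Tn5 NeoR/KanR gene placed behind tandem bacterial (bla) and SV40 early promoters, giving kanamycin resistance in bacteria and the potential for G418 selection in mammalian cells, with an HSV TK poly(A) signal downstream. The small ble and bGH poly(A) hits are fragments and probably vestigial.

The LacI moiety binds lac operator sequences, so fusions of this design are generally used to tether a protein domain to an integrated lac operator array and view the resulting locus by fluorescence. The record itself states only that the plasmid expresses the fusion, in connection with a study of transcriptional condensates in repeat expansion disease; the "wt" label suggests it serves as the reference for variant IDR versions.
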