Features (pLannotate 1.2.2; 14 found; start..end, strand, type, name):
      1..330     +  promoter       SV40 promoter: SV40 enhancer and early promoter
    355..1071    +  CDS            ECFP: ECFP is a basic (constitutively fluorescent) cyan fluorescent protein published in 1996, derived from Aequorea victoria. It has low acid sensitivity.
   1090..2154    +  CDS            lacI: lac repressor; lacI; The lac repressor binds to the lac operator to inhibit transcription in E. coli. This inhibition can be relieved by adding lactose or isopropyl-β-D-thiogalactopyranoside (IPTG).
   2239..2607    +  CDS            HOXD13 (fragment): HXD13_HUMAN - Also known as HOX4I. Experimental evidence at protein level: Swiss-Prot protein existence level 1. Sequence-specific transcription factor that binds gene promoters and activates their transcription (PubMed:24789103). Part of a developmental regulatory system that provides cells with specific positional identities on the anterior-posterior axis (By similarity). From Homo sapiens (Human).
   2662..2739    +  CDS            large T antigen (fragment): large T antigen from SV40 (simian virus 40)
   2762..2883    +  polyA_signal   SV40 poly(A) signal: SV40 polyadenylation signal
   2917..3345    -  rep_origin     f1 ori (sequence partly withheld): f1 bacteriophage origin of replication; arrow indicates direction of (+) strand synthesis
   3372..3476    +  promoter       AmpR promoter: bla
   3478..3835    +  promoter       SV40 promoter: SV40 enhancer and early promoter
   3870..4664    +  CDS            NeoR/KanR: aminoglycoside phosphotransferase from Tn5; aph(3')-II (or nptII); confers resistance to neomycin, kanamycin, and G418 (Geneticin®)
   4685..4837    +  CDS            ble (fragment): BLE_KLEPN - Experimental evidence at protein level: Swiss-Prot protein existence level 1. Binding protein with a strong affinity to the bleomycin family of antibiotics. Binds to CL990; an antimitotic-antibiotic compound. From Klebsiella pneumoniae.
   4896..4943    +  polyA_signal   HSV TK poly(A) signal: herpes simplex virus thymidine kinase polyadenylation signal (Cole and Stacy, 1985)
   5034..5050    -  polyA_signal   bGH poly(A) signal (fragment): bovine growth hormone polyadenylation signal
   5272..5860    +  rep_origin     ori: high-copy-number ColE1/pMB1/pBR322/pUC origin of replication
>Addgene plasmid #145255 | pCFP-LacI-HOXD13wt-IDR | addgene full sequence | sequence record 311534 | Addgene NGS Result
GTGTGTCAGTTAGGGTGTGGAAAGTCCCCAGGCTCCCCAGCAGGCAGAAGTATGCAAAGCATGCATCTCA
ATTAGTCAGCAACCAGGTGTGGAAAGTCCCCAGGCTCCCCAGCAGGCAGAAGTATGCAAAGCATGCATCT
CAATTAGTCAGCAACCATAGTCCCGCCCCTAACTCCGCCCATCCCGCCCCTAACTCCGCCCAGTTCCGCC
CATTCTCCGCCCCATGGCTGACTAATTTTTTTTATTTATGCAGAGGCCGAGGCCGCCTCGGCCTCTGAGC
TATTCCAGAAGTAGTGAGGAGGCTTTTTTGGAGGCCTAGGCTTTTGCAAAAAGCTAGCGCTACCGGTCGC
CACCATGGTGAGCAAGGGCGAGGAGCTGTTCACCGGGGTGGTGCCCATCCTGGTCGAGCTGGACGGCGAC
GTAAACGGCCACAAGTTCAGCGTGTCCGGCGAGGGCGAGGGCGATGCCACCTACGGCAAGCTGACCCTGA
AGTTCATCTGCACCACCGGCAAGCTGCCCGTGCCCTGGCCCACCCTCGTGACCACCCTGACCTGGGGCGT
GCAGTGCTTCAGCCGCTACCCCGACCACATGAAGCAGCACGACTTCTTCAAGTCCGCCATGCCCGAAGGC
TACGTCCAGGAGCGCACCATCTTCTTCAAGGACGACGGCAACTACAAGACCCGCGCCGAGGTGAAGTTCG
AGGGCGACACCCTGGTGAACCGCATCGAGCTGAAGGGCATCGACTTCAAGGAGGACGGCAACATCCTGGG
GCACAAGCTGGAGTACAACTACATCAGCCACAACGTCTATATCACCGCCGACAAGCAGAAGAACGGCATC
AAGGCCAACTTCAAGATCCGCCACAACATCGAGGACGGCAGCGTGCAGCTCGCCGACCACTACCAGCAGA
ACACCCCCATCGGCGACGGCCCCGTGCTGCTGCCCGACAACCACTACCTGAGCACCCAGTCCGCCCTGAG
CAAAGACCCCAACGAGAAGCGCGATCACATGGTCCTGCTGGAGTTCGTGACCGCCGCCGGGATCACTCTC
GGCATGGACGAGCTGTACAAGTCCGGACTCAGATCCATGGTGAAACCAGTAACGTTATACGATGTCGCAG
AGTATGCCGGTGTCTCTTATCAGACCGTTTCCCGCGTGGTGAACCAGGCCAGCCACGTTTCTGCGAAAAC
GCGGGAAAAAGTGGAAGCGGCGATGGCGGAGCTGAATTACATTCCCAACCGCGTGGCACAACAACTGGCG
GGCAAACAGTCGTTGCTGATTGGCGTTGCCACCTCCAGTCTGGCCCTGCACGCGCCGTCGCAAATTGTCG
CGGCGATTAAATCTCGCGCCGATCAACTGGGTGCCAGCGTGGTGGTGTCGATGGTAGAACGAAGCGGCGT
CGAAGCCTGTAAAGCGGCGGTGCACAATCTTCTCGCGCAACGCGTCAGTGGGCTGATCATTAACTATCCG
CTGGATGACCAGGATGCCATTGCTGTGGAAGCTGCCTGCACTAATGTTCCGGCGTTATTTCTTGATGTCT
CTGACCAGACACCCATCAACAGTATTATTTTCTCCCATGAAGACGGTACGCGACTGGGCGTGGAGCATCT
GGTCGCATTGGGTCACCAGCAAATCGCGCTGTTAGCGGGCCCATTAAGTTCTGTCTCGGCGCGTCTGCGT
CTGGCTGGCTGGCATAAATATCTCACTCGCAATCAAATTCAGCCGATAGCGGAACGGGAAGGCGACTGGA
GTGCCATGTCCGGTTTTCAACAAACCATGCAAATGCTGAATGAGGGCATCGTTCCCACTGCGATGCTGGT
TGCCAACGATCAGATGGCGCTGGGCGCAATGCGCGCCATTACCGAGTCCGGGCTGCGCGTTGGTGCGGAT
ATCTCGGTAGTGGGATACGACGATACCGAAGACAGCTCATGTTATATCCCGCCGTTAACCACCATCAAAC
AGGATTTTCGCCTGCTGGGGCAAACCAGCGTGGACCGCTTGCTGCAACTCTCTCAGGGCCAGGCGGTGAA
GGGCAATCAGCTGTTGCCCGTCTCACTGGTGAAAAGAAAAACCACCCTGGCGCCCAATACGCAAACCGCC
TCTCCCCGCGCGTTGGCCGATTCATTAATGCAGCTGGCACGACAGGTTTCCCGAAGCAGCCTGAGGCCTC
CTAAGAAGAAGAGGAAGGTTGGTGCACCGGGTTCTGCGGGTTCTGCCGCAGGTGGATCCGCGATCGCTTC
CCGAGCCGGTAGCTGGGACATGGACGGCCTGCGAGCGGACGGAGGCGGAGCTGGAGGAGCTCCCGCATCA
AGTAGTAGCTCAAGTGTGGCCGCTGCCGCGGCTAGCGGACAATGTAGGGGGTTTTTGTCAGCGCCTGTCT
TTGCGGGCACACATTCCGGGAGGGCCGCTGCTGCGGCTGCTGCTGCTGCTGCAGCCGCGGCGGCCGCTAG
TGGATTTGCCTATCCTGGGACGAGTGAGCGCACTGGTTCATCATCCTCATCTTCATCCAGTGCGGTAGTC
GCCGCTCGGCCAGAAGCACCACCTGCAAAAGAGTGTCCGGCCCCGACGCCAGCTGCAGCAGCAGCGGCAC
CGCCTTCAGCTCCTGCGTGACGTACGTCTAGAGGGCCCGAATTCGAGCGCCGTCGACAAGCTTGCGGCCG
CAATCAGCCATACCACATTTGTAGAGGTTTTACTTGCTTTAAAAAACCTCCCACACCTCCCCCTGAACCT
GAAACATAAAATGAATGCAATTGTTGTTGTTAACTTGTTTATTGCAGCTTATAATGGTTACAAATAAAGC
AATAGCATCACAAATTTCACAAATAAAGCATTTTTTTCACTGCATTCTAGTTGTGGTTTGTCCAAACTCA
TCAATGTATCTTAAGGCGTAAATTGTAAGCGTTAATATTTTGTTAAAATTCGCGTTAAATTTTTGTTAAA
TCAGCTCATTTTTTAACCAATAGGCCGAAATCGGCAAAATCCCTTATAAATCAAAAGAATAGACCGAGAT
AGGGT
[37 nt withheld, positions 3016-3052]
AAAGAACGTGGACTCCAACGTCAAAGG
[49 nt withheld, positions 3080-3128]
T
[91 nt withheld, positions 3130-3220]
G
[124 nt withheld, positions 3222-3345]
CAGGTGGCACTTTTCGGGGAAATGTGCGCGGAACCCCTATTTGTTTATTTTTCTAAATACATTCAAATAT
GTATCCGCTCATGAGACAATAACCCTGATAAATGCTTCAATAATATTGAAAAAGGAAGAGTCCTGAGGCG
GAAAGAACCAGCTGTGGAATGTGTGTCAGTTAGGGTGTGGAAAGTCCCCAGGCTCCCCAGCAGGCAGAAG
TATGCAAAGCATGCATCTCAATTAGTCAGCAACCAGGTGTGGAAAGTCCCCAGGCTCCCCAGCAGGCAGA
AGTATGCAAAGCATGCATCTCAATTAGTCAGCAACCATAGTCCCGCCCCTAACTCCGCCCATCCCGCCCC
TAACTCCGCCCAGTTCCGCCCATTCTCCGCCCCATGGCTGACTAATTTTTTTTATTTATGCAGAGGCCGA
GGCCGCCTCGGCCTCTGAGCTATTCCAGAAGTAGTGAGGAGGCTTTTTTGGAGGCCTAGGCTTTTGCAAA
GATCGATCAAGAGACAGGATGAGGATCGTTTCGCATGATTGAACAAGATGGATTGCACGCAGGTTCTCCG
GCCGCTTGGGTGGAGAGGCTATTCGGCTATGACTGGGCACAACAGACAATCGGCTGCTCTGATGCCGCCG
TGTTCCGGCTGTCAGCGCAGGGGCGCCCGGTTCTTTTTGTCAAGACCGACCTGTCCGGTGCCCTGAATGA
ACTGCAAGACGAGGCAGCGCGGCTATCGTGGCTGGCCACGACGGGCGTTCCTTGCGCAGCTGTGCTCGAC
GTTGTCACTGAAGCGGGAAGGGACTGGCTGCTATTGGGCGAAGTGCCGGGGCAGGATCTCCTGTCATCTC
ACCTTGCTCCTGCCGAGAAAGTATCCATCATGGCTGATGCAATGCGGCGGCTGCATACGCTTGATCCGGC
TACCTGCCCATTCGACCACCAAGCGAAACATCGCATCGAGCGAGCACGTACTCGGATGGAAGCCGGTCTT
GTCGATCAGGATGATCTGGACGAAGAGCATCAGGGGCTCGCGCCAGCCGAACTGTTCGCCAGGCTCAAGG
CGAGCATGCCCGACGGCGAGGATCTCGTCGTGACCCATGGCGATGCCTGCTTGCCGAATATCATGGTGGA
AAATGGCCGCTTTTCTGGATTCATCGACTGTGGCCGGCTGGGTGTGGCGGACCGCTATCAGGACATAGCG
TTGGCTACCCGTGATATTGCTGAAGAGCTTGGCGGCGAATGGGCTGACCGCTTCCTCGTGCTTTACGGTA
TCGCCGCTCCCGATTCGCAGCGCATCGCCTTCTATCGCCTTCTTGACGAGTTCTTCTGAGCGGGACTCTG
GGGTTCGAAATGACCGACCAAGCGACGCCCAACCTGCCATCACGAGATTTCGATTCCACCGCCGCCTTCT
ATGAAAGGTTGGGCTTCGGAATCGTTTTCCGGGACGCCGGCTGGATGATCCTCCAGCGCGGGGATCTCAT
GCTGGAGTTCTTCGCCCACCCTAGGGGGAGGCTAACTGAAACACGGAAGGAGACAATACCGGAAGGAACC
CGCGCTATGACGGCAATAAAAAGACAGAATAAAACGCACGGTGTTGGGTCGTTTGTTCATAAACGCGGGG
TTCGGTCCCAGGGCTGGCACTCTGTCGATACCCCACCGAGACCCCATTGGGGCCAATACGCCCGCGTTTC
TTCCTTTTCCCCACCCCACCCCCCAAGTTCGGGTGAAGGCCCAGGGCTCGCAGCCAACGTCGGGGCGGCA
GGCCCTGCCATAGCCTCAGGTTACTCATATATACTTTAGATTGATTTAAAACTTCATTTTTAATTTAAAA
GGATCTAGGTGAAGATCCTTTTTGATAATCTCATGACCAAAATCCCTTAACGTGAGTTTTCGTTCCACTG
AGCGTCAGACCCCGTAGAAAAGATCAAAGGATCTTCTTGAGATCCTTTTTTTCTGCGCGTAATCTGCTGC
TTGCAAACAAAAAAACCACCGCTACCAGCGGTGGTTTGTTTGCCGGATCAAGAGCTACCAACTCTTTTTC
CGAAGGTAACTGGCTTCAGCAGAGCGCAGATACCAAATACTGTTCTTCTAGTGTAGCCGTAGTTAGGCCA
CCACTTCAAGAACTCTGTAGCACCGCCTACATACCTCGCTCTGCTAATCCTGTTACCAGTGGCTGCTGCC
AGTGGCGATAAGTCGTGTCTTACCGGGTTGGACTCAAGACGATAGTTACCGGATAAGGCGCAGCGGTCGG
GCTGAACGGGGGGTTCGTGCACACAGCCCAGCTTGGAGCGAACGACCTACACCGAACTGAGATACCTACA
GCGTGAGCTATGAGAAAGCGCCACGCTTCCCGAAGGGAGAAAGGCGGACAGGTATCCGGTAAGCGGCAGG
GTCGGAACAGGAGAGCGCACGAGGGAGCTTCCAGGGGGAAACGCCTGGTATCTTTATAGTCCTGTCGGGT
TTCGCCACCTCTGACTTGAGCGTCGATTTTTGTGATGCTCGTCAGGGGGGCGGAGCCTATGGAAAAACGC
CAGCAACGCGGCCTTTTTACGGTTCCTGGCCTTTTGCTGGCCTTTTGCTCACATGTTCTTTCCTGCGTTA
TCCCCTGATTCTGTGGATAACCGTATTACCGCCATGCATTAGTTATTACTGTGGAAT
